>Addgene plasmid #81764 | pDONR223_AKT1_WT | addgene full sequence | sequence record 168876 | Addgene NGS Result
CTTTCCTGCGTTATCCCCTGATTCTGTGGATAACCGTATTACCGCCTTTGAGTGAGCTGATACCGCTCGC
CGCAGCCGAACGACCGAGCGCAGCGAGTCAGTGAGCGAGGAAGCGGAAGATCGCCCAATACGCAAACCGC
CTCTCCCCGCGCGTTGGCCGATTCATTAATGCAGCTGGCACGACAGGTTTCCCGACTGGAAAGCGGGCAG
TGAGCGCAACGCAATTAATACGCGTACCGCTAGCCAGGAAGAGTTTGTAGAAACGCAAAAAGGCCATCCG
TCAGGATGGCCTTCTGCTTAGTTTGATGCCTGGCAGTTTATGGCGGGCGTCCTGCCCGCCACCCTCCGGG
CCGTTGCTTCACAACGTTCAAATCCGCTCCCGGCGGATTTGTCCTACTCAGGAGAGCGTTCACCGACAAA
CAACAGATAAAACGAAAGGCCCAGTCTTCCGACTGAGCCTTTCGTTTTATTTGATGCCTGGCAGTTCCCT
ACTCTCGCGTTAACGCTAGCATGGATGTTTTCCCAGTCACGACGTTGTAAAACGACGGCCAGTCTTAAGC
TCGGGCCCCAAATAATGATTTTATTTTGACTGATAGTGACCTGTTCGTTGCAACAAATTGATGAGCAATG
CTTTTTTATAATGCCAACTTTGTACAAAAAAGTTGGCACC
[1440 nt withheld, positions 671-2110]
TGATTGCCAACTTTCTTGTACAAAGTTGGCATTATAAGAAAGCATTGCTTATCAATTTGTTGCAACGAAC
AGGTCACTATCAGTCAAAATAAAATCATTATTTGCCATCCAGCTGATATCCCCTATAGTGAGTCGTATTA
CATGGTCATAGCTGTTTCCTGGCAGCTCTGGCCCGTGTCTCAAAATCTCTGATGTTACATTGCACAAGAT
AAAAATATATCATCATGCCTCCTCTAGACCAGCCAGGACAGAAATGCCTCGACTTCGCTGCTACCCAAGG
TTGCCGGGTGACGCACACCGTGGAAACGGATGAAGGCACGAACCCAGTGGACATAAGCCTGTTCGGTTCG
TAAGCTGTAATGCAAGTAGCGTATGCGCTCACGCAACTGGTCCAGAACCTTGACCGAACGCAGCGGTGGT
AACGGCGCAGTGGCGGTTTTCATGGCTTGTTATGACTGTTTTTTTGGGGTACAGTCTATGCCTCGGGCAT
CCAAGCAGCAAGCGCGTTACGCCGTGGGTCGATGTTTGATGTTATGGAGCAGCAACGATGTTACGCAGCA
GGGCAGTCGCCCTAAAACAAAGTTAAACATTATGAGGGAAGCGGTGATCGCCGAAGTATCGACTCAACTA
TCAGAGGTAGTTGGCGTCATCGAGCGCCATCTCGAACCGACGTTGCTGGCCGTACATTTGTACGGCTCCG
CAGTGGATGGCGGCCTGAAGCCACACAGTGATATTGATTTGCTGGTTACGGTGACCGTAAGGCTTGATGA
AACAACGCGGCGAGCTTTGATCAACGACCTTTTGGAAACTTCGGCTTCCCCTGGAGAGAGCGAGATTCTC
CGCGCTGTAGAAGTCACCATTGTTGTGCACGACGACATCATTCCGTGGCGTTATCCAGCTAAGCGCGAAC
TGCAATTTGGAGAATGGCAGCGCAATGACATTCTTGCAGGTATCTTCGAGCCAGCCACGATCGACATTGA
TCTGGCTATCTTGCTGACAAAAGCAAGAGAACATAGCGTTGCCTTGGTAGGTCCAGCGGCGGAGGAACTC
TTTGATCCGGTTCCTGAACAGGATCTATTTGAGGCGCTAAATGAAACCTTAACGCTATGGAACTCGCCGC
CCGACTGGGCTGGCGATGAGCGAAATGTAGTGCTTACGTTGTCCCGCATTTGGTACAGCGCAGTAACCGG
CAAAATCGCGCCGAAGGATGTCGCTGCCGACTGGGCAATGGAGCGCCTGCCGGCCCAGTATCAGCCCGTC
ATACTTGAAGCTAGACAGGCTTATCTTGGACAAGAAGAAGATCGCTTGGCCTCGCGCGCAGATCAGTTGG
AAGAATTTGTCCACTACGTGAAAGGCGAGATCACCAAGGTAGTCGGCAAATAACCCTCGAGCCACCCATG
ACCAAAATCCCTTAACGTGAGTTACGCGTCGTTCCACTGAGCGTCAGACCCCGTAGAAAAGATCAAAGGA
TCTTCTTGAGATCCTTTTTTTCTGCGCGTAATCTGCTGCTTGCAAACAAAAAAACCACCGCTACCAGCGG
TGGTTTGTTTGCCGGATCAAGAGCTACCAACTCTTTTTCCGAAGGTAACTGGCTTCAGCAGAGCGCAGAT
ACCAAATACTGTTCTTCTAGTGTAGCCGTAGTTAGGCCACCACTTCAAGAACTCTGTAGCACCGCCTACA
TACCTCGCTCTGCTAATCCTGTTACCAGTGGCTGCTGCCAGTGGCGATAAGTCGTGTCTTACCGGGTTGG
ACTCAAGACGATAGTTACCGGATAAGGCGCAGCGGTCGGGCTGAACGGGGGGTTCGTGCACACAGCCCAG
CTTGGAGCGAACGACCTACACCGAACTGAGATACCTACAGCGTGAGCTATGAGAAAGCGCCACGCTTCCC
GAAGGGAGAAAGGCGGACAGGTATCCGGTAAGCGGCAGGGTCGGAACAGGAGAGCGCACGAGGGAGCTTC
CAGGGGGAAACGCCTGGTATCTTTATAGTCCTGTCGGGTTTCGCCACCTCTGACTTGAGCGTCGATTTTT
GTGATGCTCGTCAGGGGGGCGGAGCCTATGGAAAAACGCCAGCAACGCGGCCTTTTTACGGTTCCTGGCC
TTTTGCTGGCCTTTTGCTCACATGTT
Features (pLannotate 1.2.2; 12 found; start..end, strand, type, name):
    122..213     +  CDS            lacI (fragment): lac repressor; lacI; The lac repressor binds to the lac operator to inhibit transcription in E. coli. This inhibition can be relieved by adding lactose or isopropyl-β-D-thiogalactopyranoside (IPTG).
    268..295     -  terminator     rrnB T2 terminator: transcription terminator T2 from the E. coli rrnB gene
    427..470     +  terminator     rrnB T1 terminator: Escherichia coli rrnB; transcription terminator T1 from the E. coli rrnB gene
    517..553     -  CDS            lacZα (fragment): LacZα fragment of β-galactosidase; lacZ fragment
    570..665     +  protein_bind   attL3: mutant version of attL; recombination site for the Gateway® LR reaction LR Clonase™
    671..2110    +  CDS            AKT1 (sequence withheld): AKT1_HUMAN - Also known as PKB, RAC. Experimental evidence at protein level: Swiss-Prot protein existence level 1. AKT1 is one of 3 closely related serine/threonine-protein kinases (AKT1, AKT2 and AKT3) called the AKT kinase, and which regulate many processes including metabolism, proliferation, cell survival, growth and angiogenesis (PubMed:15526160, PubMed:11882383, PubMed:21620960, PubMed:21432781). This is mediated through serine and/or threonine phosphorylation of a range of downstream substrates (PubMed:15526160, PubMed:11882383, PubMed:21620960, PubMed:21432781). Over 100 substrate cand
   2118..2213    -  protein_bind   attL3: mutant version of attL; recombination site for the Gateway® LR reaction LR Clonase™
   2232..2250    -  promoter       T7 promoter: promoter for bacteriophage T7 RNA polymerase
   2440..2463    +  promoter       Pc promoter (fragment): intI1 (promoter lies within the coding sequence); class 1 integron promoter
   2639..2695    +  CDS            GmR (fragment): gentamycin acetyltransferase; aacC1; confers resistance to gentamycin
   2702..3493    +  CDS            SmR: aminoglycoside adenylyltransferase (Murphy, 1985); aadA; confers resistance to spectinomycin and streptomycin
   3586..4174    +  rep_origin     ori: high-copy-number ColE1/pMB1/pBR322/pUC origin of replication
