[The description below was written by a language model from this plasmid's Addgene catalogue record and pLannotate feature annotations shown in this document.]
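Description:
pDONR223_AKT1_WT is a Gateway entry clone built on the Invitrogen pDONR223 backbone and carrying the wild-type human AKT1 open reading frame (reference transcript NM_005163.2). It is propagated in E. coli from a high-copy ColE1/pUC-type origin and selected with spectinomycin through the aadA (SmR) aminoglycoside adenylyltransferase gene. A class 1 integron Pc promoter fragment and a short remnant of a gentamicin resistance gene lie upstream of aadA. The sequenced plasmid is about 4.2 kb.

The AKT1 coding sequence, roughly 1.4 kb, encodes a serine/threonine kinase that regulates metabolism, proliferation, survival and growth. It is flanked on both sides by attL recombination sites. The automated annotation labels both as attL3, which is probably an imprecise call for a pair of different attL sites, since two distinct sites are what allow directional transfer. There is no promoter driving the insert in this vector, so it is not an expression construct. Instead, an LR Clonase reaction moves the ORF into any compatible Gateway destination vector, which supplies the promoter and any tags. The clone is in the "closed" configuration, meaning a stop codon immediately follows the insert. The native protein terminus is therefore retained and C-terminal fusions from the destination vector will not be translated.

rrnB T1 and T2 terminators upstream of the cassette insulate it from read-through transcription. A T7 promoter sits just outside the downstream att site, and small lacI and lacZα fragments are backbone remnants. The plasmid belongs to the Target Accelerator Plasmid Collection and serves as the wild-type reference alongside variant alleles in functional studies of cancer-associated mutations.
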