Addgene plasmid #81764: pDONR223_AKT1_WT
Purpose: Gateway Donor vector containing AKT1 , part of the Target Accelerator Plasmid Collection.
Depositing lab: Jesse Boehm & William Hahn & David Root. Depositing organization: Broad Institute. Publication: Systematic Functional Interrogation of Rare Cancer Variants Identifies Oncogenic Alleles. Kim E, Ilic N, Shrestha Y, Zou L, Kamburov A, Zhu C, Yang X, Lubonja R, Tran N, Nguyen C, Lawrence MS, Piccioni F, Bagul M, Doench JG, Chouinard CR, Wu X, Hogstrom L, Natoli T, Tamayo P, Horn H, Corsello SM, Lage K, Root DE, Subramanian A, Golub TR, Getz G, Boehm JS, Hahn WC. Cancer Discov. 2016 Jul;6(7):714-26. doi: 10.1158/2159-8290.CD-16-0160. Epub 2016 May 4. PubMed 27147599.
Backbone
  Vector backbone: pDONR223
  Backbone manufacturer: Invitrogen
  Backbone size w/o insert (bp): 2790
  Vector type: Gateway Entry vector
Growth in bacteria
  Bacterial resistance: Spectinomycin, 50 μg/mL
  Growth temperature: 37°C
  Growth strain: DH5alpha
  Copy number: High Copy
Gene/Insert
  Gene/Insert name: AKT1 (alt name: NM_005163.2)
  Species: H. sapiens (human)
  Mutation: WT
  Entrez Gene: AKT1 (a.k.a. AKT, PKB, PKB-ALPHA, PRKBA, RAC, RAC-ALPHA)
  Promoter: None
  Cloning method: Gateway Cloning
  Sequencing primers: 5′ M13pUC-fwd; 3′ M13-Rev
Terms and licenses: Academic/Nonprofit Terms; Industry Terms: Not Available to Industry
Depositor comments: Closed state: stop codon immediately follows insert
How to cite: pDONR223_AKT1_WT was a gift from Jesse Boehm & William Hahn & David Root (Addgene plasmid # 81764 ; http://n2t.net/addgene:81764 ; RRID:Addgene_81764)
