>Addgene plasmid #81764 | pDONR223_AKT1_WT | depositor partial sequence | sequence record 155083 | Insert sequence
[1440 nt withheld, positions 1-1440]
