>Addgene plasmid #81764 | pDONR223_AKT1_WT | addgene partial sequence | sequence record 160399 | M13-F20 5'-TGTAAAACGACGGCCAGT-3'
TTTTATTTTGACTGATAGTGACCTGTTCGTTGCAACAAATTGATGAGCAATGCTTTTTTATAATGCCAAC
TTTGTACAAAAAAGTTGGCACC
[930 nt withheld, positions 93-1022]
